Addgene plasmid #202121: pL0_AC-fcpB
Purpose: Level 0 plasmid containing the promoter from gene 25172 from Phaeodactylum tricornutum with AC overhangs used to build a level 1 construct.
Depositing lab: Christopher Dupont. Depositing organization: J. Craig Venter Institute (JCVI). Publication: Universal loop assembly: open, efficient and cross-kingdom DNA fabrication. Pollak B, Matute T, Nunez I, Cerda A, Lopez C, Vargas V, Kan A, Bielinski V, von Dassow P, Dupont CL, Federici F. Synth Biol (Oxf). 2020;5(1):ysaa001. doi: 10.1093/synbio/ysaa001. Epub 2020 Feb 5. PubMed 32161816.
Backbone
  Vector backbone: pL0R
  Vector type: Synthetic Biology
Growth in bacteria
  Bacterial resistance: Spectinomycin, 50 μg/mL
  Growth temperature: 37°C
  Growth strain: DH5alpha
  Copy number: High Copy
Gene/Insert
  Gene/Insert name: fcpB promoter
  Species: Phaeodactylum tricornutum
  Insert size (bp): 493
  Mutation: None
  Cloning method: Gibson Cloning
How to cite: pL0_AC-fcpB was a gift from Christopher Dupont (Addgene plasmid # 202121 ; http://n2t.net/addgene:202121 ; RRID:Addgene_202121)
