[The description below was written by a language model from this plasmid's Addgene catalogue record and pLannotate feature annotations shown in this document.]
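Description:
pL0_AC-fcpB is a Level 0 part plasmid for the Universal Loop (uLoop) assembly system, built on the pL0R backbone and classed as a synthetic biology vector. It is a small (about 2.5 kb) high-copy plasmid maintained in E. coli through a ColE1/pUC-type origin of replication. Selection is with spectinomycin, conferred by the aadA aminoglycoside adenylyltransferase gene, which the annotation places across the numbering origin of the circular sequence.

The payload is a 493 bp, unmutated promoter fragment from the marine diatom Phaeodactylum tricornutum, described as the promoter of gene 25172 (fcpB, a fucoxanthin chlorophyll a/c-binding protein gene). fcp promoters of this family are commonly used to drive transgene expression in diatoms. The fragment was placed in the backbone by Gibson cloning and is flanked by "A" and "C" overhangs. In a Loop-type hierarchical scheme, these overhangs define the part's position so that it can be released and ligated in order with downstream parts, such as coding sequences and terminators, into a Level 1 transcription unit. The record does not name the restriction enzymes used for this step.

The automated feature table does not annotate the promoter itself. Besides the origin and aadA, it reports only a short fragment of a pUC18/19 multiple cloning site and an adjacent short match to the Tn5 transposase gene (tnpA). These are most likely residual backbone sequence or incidental similarity rather than functional elements. The plasmid carries no reporter, tag or diatom selection marker. It serves purely as a reusable promoter module for building diatom expression constructs.
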