Features (pLannotate 1.2.2; 4 found; start..end, strand, type, name):
    853..1441    +  rep_origin     ori: high-copy-number ColE1/pMB1/pBR322/pUC origin of replication
   2335..2367    +  misc_feature   MCS (fragment): pUC18/19 multiple cloning site
   2368..2484    +  CDS            tnpA (fragment): TN5P_ECOLX - Also known as tnp. Experimental evidence at protein level: Swiss-Prot protein existence level 1. Mediates transposition of transposon Tn5 by a 'cut and paste' mechanism. First, the monomeric transposase binds the 19 bp inverted DNA repeats flanking the transposon. Then, dimerization of the DNA- bound transposase creates a synaptic DNA complex. After nicking of the first DNA strand, excision of the transposon proceeds through a series of intermediates. The transposase then mediates the insertion of the transposon at a new site by strand transfer. The activity of the wild- type tran
   2516..759     +  CDS            aadA (across the origin): S3AD_ECOLX - Experimental evidence at protein level: Swiss-Prot protein existence level 1. Mediates bacterial resistance to the antibiotics streptomycin and spectinomycin. From Escherichia coli.
>Addgene plasmid #202121 | pL0_AC-fcpB | addgene full sequence | sequence record 405537 | Addgene NGS Result
ACTCAACTATCAGAGGTAGTTGGCGTCATCGAGCGCCATCTCGAACCGACGTTGCTGGCCGTACATTTGT
ACGGCTCCGCAGTGGATGGCGGCCTGAAGCCACACAGTGATATTGATTTGCTGGTTACGGTGACCGTAAG
GCTTGATGAAACAACGCGGCGAGCTTTGATCAACGACCTTTTGGAAACTTCGGCTTCCCCTGGAGAGAGT
GAGATTCTCCGCGCTGTAGAAGTCACCATTGTTGTGCACGACGACATCATTCCGTGGCGTTATCCAGCTA
AGCGCGAACTGCAATTTGGAGAATGGCAGCGCAATGACATTCTTGCTGGTATCTTCGAGCCAGCCACGAT
CGACATTGATCTGGCTATCTTGCTGACAAAAGCAAGAGAACATAGCGTTGCCTTGGTAGGTCCAGCGGCG
GAGGAACTCTTTGATCCGGTTCCTGAACAGGATCTATTTGAGGCGCTAAATGAAACCTTAACGCTATGGA
ACTCGCCGCCCGACTGGGCTGGCGATGAGCGAAATGTAGTGCTTACGTTGTCCCGCATTTGGTACAGCGC
AGTAACCGGCAAAATCGCGCCGAAGGATGTCGCTGCCGACTGGGCAATGGAGCGCCTGCCGGCCCAGTAT
CAGCCCGTCATACTTGAAGCTAGACAGGCTTATCTTGGACAAGAAGAAGATCGCTTGGCCTCGCGCGCAG
ATCAGTTGGAAGAATTTGTCCACTACGTGAAAGGCGAGATCACCAAGGTAGTCGGCAAATAATAATCACC
TAGAATGCATGACCAAAATCCCTTAACGTGAGTTTTCGTTCCACTGAGCGTCAGACCCCGTAGAAAAGAT
CAAAGGATCTTCTTGAGATCCTTTTTTTCTGCGCGTAATCTGCTGCTTGCAAACAAAAAAACCACCGCTA
CCAGCGGTGGTTTGTTTGCCGGATCAAGAGCTACCAACTCTTTTTCCGAAGGTAACTGGCTTCAGCAGAG
CGCAGATACCAAATACTGTTCTTCTAGTGTAGCCGTAGTTAGGCCACCACTTCAAGAACTCTGTAGCACC
GCCTACATACCTCGCTCTGCTAATCCTGTTACCAGTGGCTGCTGCCAGTGGCGATAAGTCGTGTCTTACC
GGGTTGGACTCAAGACGATAGTTACCGGATAAGGCGCAGCGGTCGGGCTGAACGGGGGGTTCGTGCACAC
AGCCCAGCTTGGAGCGAACGACCTACACCGAACTGAGATACCTACAGCGTGAGCTATGAGAAAGCGCCAC
GCTTCCCGAAGGGAGAAAGGCGGACAGGTATCCGGTAAGCGGCAGGGTCGGAACAGGAGAGCGCACGAGG
GAGCTTCCAGGGGGAAACGCCTGGTATCTTTATAGTCCTGTCGGGTTTCGCCACCTCTGACTTGAGCGTC
GATTTTTGTGATGCTCGTCAGGGGGGCGGAGCCTATGGAAAAACGCCAGCAACGCGGCCTTTTTACGGTT
CCTGGCCTTTTGCTGGCCTTTTGCTCACATGTTCTTTCCTGCGTTATCCCCTGATTCTGTGGGTGGAAGG
GCTCGGAGTTGTGGTAATCTATGTATCCTGGTGGTCTCGCATTCTTGACTTCTGGCAACCGCGAAATATG
CGCTGTGTATAGTAAGGAAGCCGCAGCTGGGGCGAGCGTCGTAGCGGGAGGCCCCCAAAAGGATACGTGT
TCAACCAGGATTTGCTGTTCACGGAGTTGATGTCAGGATGTCGCTCTTGTGTCTTATCCTGCTGTATTTA
ATAGATTGAATTTCGAACCTCTACGGGCCAAAGATTACTGTCAGTTGACTGTGACAGTGAAGACGACGCT
GAAGGTATGTTTCGAGAAAACTCGCCCCCTGCCTAGCTTGCACGACGCTGAAGCTATGTGTCTTGAGAAA
ACTCACCCTGTGCCTTGCTCAGTTTCTGCTAGTCCACGCCAACGATACGGCACGCCGTGCCCTATTCGGA
CATTCTTTCTCTTTCCAAAAGTTCTTTGCTTGCCAGCGTTGAATGTTGAACTTGTGTACACCGTGAATGG
GCGAGATTGGCATTCACGCTGTAGACGAGCTAGTGTTACTCCTGAGACCTGAGACGAGACGAGACAGCCT
GAGAATGGATGCGAGTAATGAGCTCGGCACAAAATCACCACTCGATACAGGCAGCCCATCAGTCCGGGAC
GGCGTCAGCGGGAGAGCCGTTGTAAGGCGGCAGACTTTGCTCATGTTACCGATGCTATTCGGAAGAACGG
CAACTAAGCTGCCGGGTTTGAAACACGGATGATCTCGCGGAGGGTAGCATGTTGATTGTAACGATGACAG
AGCGTTGCTGCCTGTGATCACCGCTCCTCTAGAGTCGACTTGCAGGCATGCAAGCTTAGCAAGCGAACCG
GAATTGCCAGCTGGGGCGCCCTCTGGTAAGGTTGGGAAGCCCTGCAAAGTAAACTGGATGGCTTTCTTGC
CGCCAAGGATCTGATGGCGCAGGGGATCAATATCTGATCAAGAGACAGGATGAGGATCGTTTCGCATGAG
GGAAGCGGTGATCGCCGAAGTATCG
